Addgene plasmid #40427: pEMB017 NP_9409803_LRRK2_1867_2161_L1914N_V2048T_F2083Y
Depositing lab: Michael J Fox Foundation MJFF. Depositing organization: Michael J Fox Foundation.
Backbone
  Vector backbone: pEMB017
  Backbone manufacturer: Emerald
  Vector type: Baculovirus
Growth in bacteria
  Bacterial resistance: Ampicillin, 100 μg/mL
  Growth temperature: 37°C
  Growth strain: Top10
  Copy number: High Copy
Gene/Insert
  Gene/Insert name: LRRK2
  Species: H. sapiens (human)
  Mutation: aa1867_2161; L1914N, V2048T, F2083Y
  Entrez Gene: LRRK2 (a.k.a. AURA17, DARDARIN, PARK8, RIPK7, ROCO2)
  Promoter: polH
  Tag / fusion protein: HisTev (N terminal on insert); GST-Tev (N terminal on insert)
  Cloning method: Restriction Enzyme; 5′ cloning site BamHI (destroyed during cloning); 3′ cloning site HindIII (destroyed during cloning)
  Sequencing primers: 5′ DSP2466For:GAATTTCGTCGACAGATC; 3′ DSP2466Rev:AATAACCCGGATCAGCTT
Terms and licenses: Academic/Nonprofit Terms; Industry Terms
How to cite: pEMB017 NP_9409803_LRRK2_1867_2161_L1914N_V2048T_F2083Y was a gift from Michael J Fox Foundation MJFF (Addgene plasmid # 40427 ; http://n2t.net/addgene:40427 ; RRID:Addgene_40427)
