[The description below was written by a language model from this plasmid's Addgene catalogue record and pLannotate feature annotations shown in this document.]
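Description:
pEMB017 NP_9409803_LRRK2_1867_2161_L1914N_V2048T_F2083Y is a 9,085 bp baculovirus transfer plasmid built on the Emerald pEMB017 backbone for producing a fragment of human LRRK2 in insect cells. In E. coli it is maintained as a high-copy plasmid through a ColE1/pUC-type origin and selected with ampicillin via the β-lactamase gene. An f1 origin and a residual lacZα fragment are also present. The expression region is flanked by AcMNPV sequences (lef2 and ORF603 on one side, the ORF1629 recombination region on the other). These flanks allow homologous recombination with baculoviral DNA, placing the cassette at the polyhedrin locus of a recombinant virus.

The payload is driven by the very late polyhedrin (polH) promoter and encodes Schistosoma japonicum GST fused upstream of LRRK2 residues 1867–2161. This span is annotated only as a fragment of the serine/threonine kinase, and it carries three engineered substitutions: L1914N, V2048T and F2083Y. The catalogue lists N-terminal HisTev and GST-Tev tags, implying affinity handles removable by TEV protease. The feature table, however, detects GST upstream of the insert and a short His-tag fragment just downstream of the LRRK2 coding region, so the exact position of the His tag is not fully consistent between the two sources. A divergently oriented p6.9 late promoter drives E. coli β-glucuronidase (GUS), which gives a colorimetric marker for identifying recombinant virus.

The record does not state the purpose of the three mutations. The overall design suits expression and affinity purification of this Parkinson's disease-linked protein fragment for biochemical or structural work.
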