Features (pLannotate 1.2.2; 15 found; start..end, strand, type, name):
    329..453     +  CDS            lef2: baculovirus late expression factor 2
    491..1096    +  CDS            ORF603: baculovirus ORF603 protein
   1167..2972    -  CDS            GUS: β-glucuronidase; uidA (or gusA) from E. coli
   2987..3302    -  promoter       p6.9 promoter: Autographa californica p6.9; baculovirus late basic protein promoter
   3317..3408    +  promoter       polyhedrin promoter: polh from Autographa californica; promoter for the baculovirus polyhedrin gene
   3469..4122    +  CDS            GST26_SCHJA: Experimental evidence at protein level: Swiss-Prot protein existence level 1. GST isoenzymes appear to play a central role in the parasite detoxification system. Other functions are also suspected including a role in increasing the solubility of haematin in the parasite gut. From Schistosoma japonicum (Blood fluke).
   4222..5106    +  CDS            LRRK2 (fragment): LRRK2_HUMAN - Also known as PARK8. Experimental evidence at protein level: Swiss-Prot protein existence level 1. Serine/threonine-protein kinase which phosphorylates a broad range of proteins involved in multiple processes such as neuronal plasticity, autophagy, and vesicle trafficking (PubMed:20949042, PubMed:22012985, PubMed:26824392, PubMed:29125462, PubMed:28720718, PubMed:29127255, PubMed:30398148, PubMed:29212815, PubMed:30635421, PubMed:21850687, PubMed:23395371, PubMed:17114044, PubMed:24687852, PubMed:26014385, PubMed:25201882). Is a key regulator of RAB GTPases by regulating the GTP/
   5135..5152    +  CDS            9xHis (fragment): 9xHis affinity tag
   5189..6546    +  misc_recomb    baculovirus recombination region (ORF1629): contains part of ORF1629
   6544..6621    -  CDS            P61 (fragment): P78_NPVAC - Experimental evidence at protein level: Swiss-Prot protein existence level 1. Plays a role in the transport of the nucleocapsids from the cytoplasm toward the host nucleus together with the host actin- polymerizing Arp2/3 complex. From Autographa californica nuclear polyhedrosis virus (AcMNPV).
   6809..7397    -  rep_origin     ori: high-copy-number ColE1/pMB1/pBR322/pUC origin of replication
   7568..8428    -  CDS            AmpR: β-lactamase; bla; confers resistance to ampicillin, carbenicillin, and related antibiotics
   8429..8533    -  promoter       AmpR promoter: bla
   8560..9015    +  rep_origin     f1 ori (sequence partly withheld): f1 bacteriophage origin of replication; arrow indicates direction of (+) strand synthesis
   9020..1       -  CDS            lacZα (fragment) (across the origin): LacZα fragment of β-galactosidase; lacZ fragment
>Addgene plasmid #40427 | pEMB017 NP_9409803_LRRK2_1867_2161_L1914N_V2048T_F2083Y | depositor full sequence | sequence record 52104 | pEMB017 NP_9409803_LRRK2_1867_2161_L1914N_V2048T_F2083Y sequence 9085 bps
GGAACGGCTCCGCCCACTATTAATGAAATTAAAAATTCCAATTTTAAAAAACGCAGCAAGAGAAACATTT
GTATGAAAGAATGCGTAGAAGGAAAGAAAAATGTCGTCGACATGCTGAACAACAAGATTAATATGCCTCC
GTGTATAAAAAAAATATTGAACGATTTGAAAGAAAACAATGTACCGCGCGGCGGTATGTACAGGAAGAGG
TTTATACTAAACTGTTACATTGCAAACGTGGTTTCGTGTGCCAAGTGTGAAAACCGATGTTTAATCAAGG
CTCTGACGCATTTCTACAACCACGACTCCAAGTGTGTGGGTGAAGTCATGCATCTTTTAATCAAATCCCA
AGATGTGTATAAACCACCAAACTGCCAAAAAATGAAAACTGTCGACAAGCTCTGTCCGTTTGCTGGCAAC
TGCAAGGGTCTCAATCCTATTTGTAATTATTGAATAATAAAACAATTATAAATGCTAAATTTGTTTTTTA
TTAACGATACAAACCAAACGCAACAAGAACATTTGTAGTATTATCTATAATTGAAAACGCGTAGTTATAA
TCGCTGAGGTAATATTTAAAATCATTTTCAAATGATTCACAGTTAATTTGCGACAATATAATTTTATTTT
CACATAAACTAGACGCCTTGTCGTCTTCTTCTTCGTATTCCTTCTCTTTTTCATTTTTCTCTTCATAAAA
ATTAACATAGTTATTATCGTATCCATATATGTATCTATCGTATAGAGTAAATTTTTTGTTGTCATAAATA
TATATGTCTTTTTTAATGGGGTGTATAGTACCGCTGCGCATAGTTTTTCTGTAATTTACAACAGTGCTAT
TTTCTGGTAGTTCTTCGGAGTGTGTTGCTTTAATTATTAAATTTATATAATCAATGAATTTGGGATCGTC
GGTTTTGTACAATATGTTGCCGGCATAGTACGCAGCTTCTTCTAGTTCAATTACACCATTTTTTAGCAGC
ACCGGATTAACATAACTTTCCAAAATGTTGTACGAACCGTTAAACAAAAACAGTTCACCTCCCTTTTCTA
TACTATTGTCTGCGAGCAGTTGTTTGTTGTTAAAAATAACAGCCATTGTAATGAGACGCACAAACTAATA
TCACAAACTGGAAATGTCTATCAATATATAGTTGCTGATCAGATCCTCATTGTTTGCCTCCCTGCTGCGG
TTTTTCACCGAAGTTCATGCCAGTCCAGCGTTTTTGCAGCAGAAAAGCCGCCGACTTCGGTTTGCGGTCG
CGAGTGAAGATCCCTTTCTTGTTACCGCCAACGCGCAATATGCCTTGCGAGGTCGCAAAATCGGCGAAAT
TCCATACCTGTTCACCGACGACGGCGCTGACGCGATCAAAGACGCGGTGATACATATCCAGCCATGCACA
CTGATACTCTTCACTCCACATGTCGGTGTACATTGAGTGCAGCCCGGCTAACGTATCCACGCCGTATTCG
GTGATGATAATCGGCTGATGCAGTTTCTCCTGCCAGGCCAGAAGTTCTTTTTCCAGTACCTTCTCTGCCG
TTTCCAAATCGCCGCTTTGGACATACCATCCGTAATAACGGTTCAGGCACAGCACATCAAAGAGATCGCT
GATGGTATCGGTGTGAGCGTCGCAGAACATTACATTGACGCAGGTGATCGGACGCGTCGGGTCGAGTTTA
CGCGTTGCTTCCGCCAGTGGCGCGAAATATTCCCGTGCACCTTGCGGACGGGTATCCGGTTCGTTGGCAA
TACTCCACATCACCACGCTTGGGTGGTTTTTGTCACGCGCTATCAGCTCTTTAATCGCCTGTAAGTGCGC
TTGCTGAGTTTCCCCGTTGACTGCCTCTTCGCTGTACAGTTCTTTCGGCTTGTTGCCCGCTTCGAAACCA
ATGCCTAAAGAGAGCGAAAAGCCGACAGCAGCAGTTTCATCAATCACCACGATGCCATGTTCATCTGCCC
AGTCGAGCATCTCTTCAGCGTAAGGGTAATGCGAGGTACGGTAGGAGTTGGCCCCAATCCAGTCCATTAA
TGCGTGGTCGTGCACCATCAGCACGTTATCGAATCCTTTGCCACGTAAGTCCGCATCTTCATGACGACCA
AAGCCAGTAAAGTAGAACGGTTTGTGGTTAATCAGGAACTGTTGGCCCTTCACTGCCACTGACCGGATGC
CGACGCGAAGCGGGTAGATATCACACTCTGTCTGGCTTTTGGCTGTGACGCACAGTTCATAGAGATAACC
TTCACCCGGTTGCCAGAGGTGCGGATTCACCACTTGCAAAGTCCCGCTAGTGCCTTGTCCAGTTGCAACC
ACCTGTTGATCCGCATCACGCAGTTCAACGCTGACATCACCATTGGCCACCACCTGCCAGTCAACAGACG
CGTGGTTACAGTCTTGCGCGACATGCGTCACCACGGTGATATCGTCCACCCAGGTGTTCGGCGTGGTGTA
GAGCATTACGCTGCGATGGATTCCGGCATAGTTAAAGAAATCATGGAAGTAAGACTGCTTTTTCTTGCCG
TTTTCGTCGGTAATCACCATTCCCGGCGGGATAGTCTGCCAGTTCAGTTCGTTGTTCACACAAACGGTGA
TACGTACACTTTTCCCGGCAATAACATACGGCGTGACATCGGCTTCAAATGGCGTATAGCCGCCCTGATG
CTCCATCACTTCCTGATTATTGACCCACACTTTGCCGTAATGAGTGACCGCATCGAAACGCAGCACGATA
CGCTGGCCTGCCCAACCTTTCGGTATAAAGACTTCGCGCTGATACCAGACGTTGCCCGCATAATTACGAA
TATCTGCATCGGCGAACTGATCGTTAAAACTGCCTGGCACAGCAATTGCCCGGCTTTCTTGTAACGCGCT
TTCCCACCAACGCTGATCAATTCCACAGTTTTCGCGATCCAGACTGAATGCCCACAGGCCGTCGAGTTTT
TTGATTTCACGGGTTGGGGTTTCTACAGGACGGACCATATTTATAGGTGTAATTTATGTAGCTGTAATTT
TTACCTTATTAATATTTTTTACGCTTTGCATTCGACGACTGAACTCCCAAATATATGTTTAACTCGTCTT
GGTCGTTTGAATTTTTGTTGCTGTGTTTCCTAATATTTTCCATCACCTTAAATATGTTATTGTAATCCTC
AATGTTGAACTTGCAATTGGACACGGCATAGTTTTCCATAGTCGTGTAAAACATGGTATTGGCTGCATTG
TAATACATCCGACTGAGCGGGTACGGATCTATGTGTTTGAGCAGCCTGTTCAAAAACTCTGCATCGTCGC
AAAACGGAATTTCGTCGACAGATCTGATCATGGAGATAATTAAAATGATAACCATCTCGCAAATAAATAA
GTATTTTACTGTTTTCGTAACAGTTTTGTAATAAAAAAACCTATAAATATAGGATCTATGCACCACCATC
ACCACCATCACCACGAGAACCTTTATTTCCAAGGATCAATGGCACCGATCCTGGGGTATTGGAAGATCAA
GGGCCTAGTGCAGCCCACTCGTCTGCTCCTGGAGTACCTAGAAGAGAAGTATGAGGAGCACCTTTATGAG
CGGGACGAGGGTGACAAGTGGCGCAATAAGAAATTCGAGCTAGGCTTGGAATTCCCCAATCTGCCTTATT
ACATCGATGGCGACGTTAAGTTGACTCAGTCCATGGCCATCATCCGCTACATCGCCGACAAGCACAATAT
GCTAGGCGGGTGCCCGAAGGAGCGAGCTGAGATCTCTATGTTGGAAGGGGCCGTGCTGGATATCCGCTAC
GGCGTGAGCCGCATTGCATACTCAAAGGATTTCGAGACCCTCAAGGTTGACTTCCTGTCAAAGCTGCCTG
AAATGCTAAAGATGTTCGAAGACCGTCTCTGTCATAAGACCTACCTGAACGGGGACCACGTGACACACCC
GGACTTTATGTTGTATGACGCTCTGGACGTCGTGCTTTATATGGACCCTATGTGCCTGGACGCTTTTCCC
AAACTAGTGTGTTTCAAGAAACGTATCGAAGCTATCCCTCAGATTGATAAGTACCTGAAGTCCTCAAAGT
ACATCGCCTGGCCCCTTCAAGGTTGGCAAGCCACATTTGGCGGTGGCGACCATCCTCCCAAGTCAGACCT
AGTGCCTAGGCACAACCAGACCAGCCTATATAAGAAAGCCGGGTCAGCTGCCGCTGTGCTGGAGGAGAAC
CTGTATTTCCAGGGCGGATCCAACATCATGCTCAACAACGATGAGCTCGAATTTGAACAAGCTCCAGAAT
TCCTGCTCGGCGACGGCTCTTTCGGCTCCGTATACCGTGCTGCTTATGAAGGCGAAGAAGTCGCCGTAAA
GATCTTCAACAAGCACACCTCGAACCGTCTGCTCCGTCAGGAACTGGTCGTTCTGTGTCATCTGCACCAT
CCGAGCCTCATCTCCCTGCTGGCCGCTGGCATCCGTCCTCGTATGCTGGTGATGGAGCTGGCATCCAAGG
GCTCTCTCGACCGCCTGCTGCAGCAGGACAAGGCTTCTCTGACCCGTACTCTGCAGCATCGTATCGCTCT
GCATGTAGCTGACGGCCTGCGTTATCTTCATTCTGCAATGATCATTTATCGCGACCTGAAACCTCATAAT
GTACTGCTGTTTACTCTGTACCCGAACGCTGCCATCATCGCTAAGATTGCAGACTATGGTATTGCGCAGT
ACTGCTGCCGCATGGGCATTAAAACAAGCGAAGGTACGCCGGGTTTCCGTGCTCCAGAAGTGGCTCGTGG
CAACACCATTTACAACCAGCAAGCTGACGTTTACTCGTTCGGTCTGCTCCTGTACGATATCCTGACTACC
GGCGGCCGTATCGTAGAAGGTCTGAAGTTCCCTAACGAATACGACGAACTGGAAATCCAGGGCAAGCTGC
CAGACCCGGTTAAAGAATACGGTTGCGCTCCGTGGCCGATGGTAGAGAAGCTCATCAAACAGTGCCTTAA
AGAAAACCCTCAGGAACGTCCAACCTCTGCTCAAGTGTTCGACATCCTTAACAGCGCTGAACTCGTCTGT
CTGACTCGCCGTATTCTCCTGCCTAAGAATGTTATCGTGGAATGTATGGTTGCTACTCACCATAACTGAT
GATAAGCTTTAGTAAGCACTCGAGCACCACCACCACCACCACTAACCTAGGTAGCTGAGCGCATGCAAGC
TGATCCGGGTTATTAGTACATTTATTAAGCGCTAGATTCTGTGCGTTGTTGATTTACAGACAATTGTTGT
ACGTATTTTAATAATTCATTAAATTTATAATCTTTAGGGTGGTATGTTAGAGCGAAAATCAAATGATTTT
CAGCGTCTTTATATCTGAATTTAAATATTAAATCCTCAATAGATTTGTAAAATAGGTTTCGATTAGTTTC
AAACAAGGGTTGTTTTTCCGAACCGATGGCTGGACTATCTAATGGATTTTCGCTCAACGCCACAAAACTT
GCCAAATCTTGTAGCAGCAATCTAGCTTTGTCGATATTCGTTTGTGTTTTGTTTTGTAATAAAGGTTCGA
CGTCGTTCAAAATATTATGCGCTTTTGTATTTCTTTCATCACTGTCGTTAGTGTACAATTGACTCGACGT
AAACACGTTAAATAGAGCTTGGACATATTTAACATCGGGCGTGTTAGCTTTATTAGGCCGATTATCGTCG
TCGTCCCAACCCTCGTCGTTAGAAGTTGCTTCCGAAGACGATTTTGCCATAGCCACACGACGCCTATTAA
TTGTGTCGGCTAACACGTCCGCGATCAAATTTGTAGTTGAGCTTTTTGGAATTATTTCTGATTGCGGGCG
TTTTTGGGCGGGTTTCAATCTAACTGTGCCCGATTTTAATTCAGACAACACGTTAGAAAGCGATGGTGCA
GGCGGTGGTAACATTTCAGACGGCAAATCTACTAATGGCGGCGGTGGTGGAGCTGATGATAAATCTACCA
TCGGTGGAGGCGCAGGCGGGGCTGGCGGCGGAGGCGGAGGCGGAGGTGGTGGCGGTGATGCAGACGGCGG
TTTAGGCTCAAATGTCTCTTTAGGCAACACAGTCGGCACCTCAACTATTGTACTGGTTTCGGGCGCCGTT
TTTGGTTTGACCGGTCTGAGACGAGTGCGATTTTTTTCGTTTCTAATAGCTTCCAACAATTGTTGTCTGT
CGTCTAAAGGTGCAGCGGGTTGAGGTTCCGTCGGCATTGGTGGAGCGGGCGGCAATTCAGACATCGATGG
TGGTGGTGGTGGTGGAGGCGCTGGAATGTTAGGCACGGGAGAAGGTGGTGGCGGCGGTGCCGCCGGTATA
ATTTGTTCTGGTTTAGTTTGTTCGCGCACGATTGTGGGCACCGGCGCAGGCGCCGCTGGCTGCACAACGG
AAGGTCGTCTGCTTCGAGGCAGCGCTTGGGGTGGTGGCAATTCAATATTATAATTGGAATACAAATCGTA
AAAATCTGCTATAAGCATTGTAATTTCGCTATCGTTTACCGTGCCGATATTTAACAACCGCTCAATGTAA
GCAATTGTATTGTAAAGAGATTGTCTCAAGCTCGGATCGATCCCGCACGCCGATAACAAGCCTTTTCATT
TTTACTACAGCATTGTAGTGGCGAGACACTTCGCTGTCGTCGAGGTTTAAACGCTTCCTCGCTCACTGAC
TCGCTGCGCTCGGTCGTTCGGCTGCGGCGAGCGGTATCAGCTCACTCAAAGGCGGTAATACGGTTATCCA
CAGAATCAGGGGATAACGCAGGAAAGAACATGTGAGCAAAAGGCCAGCAAAAGGCCAGGAACCGTAAAAA
GGCCGCGTTGCTGGCGTTTTTCCATAGGCTCCGCCCCCCTGACGAGCATCACAAAAATCGACGCTCAAGT
CAGAGGTGGCGAAACCCGACAGGACTATAAAGATACCAGGCGTTTCCCCCTGGAAGCTCCCTCGTGCGCT
CTCCTGTTCCGACCCTGCCGCTTACCGGATACCTGTCCGCCTTTCTCCCTTCGGGAAGCGTGGCGCTTTC
TCATAGCTCACGCTGTAGGTATCTCAGTTCGGTGTAGGTCGTTCGCTCCAAGCTGGGCTGTGTGCACGAA
CCCCCCGTTCAGCCCGACCGCTGCGCCTTATCCGGTAACTATCGTCTTGAGTCCAACCCGGTAAGACACG
ACTTATCGCCACTGGCAGCAGCCACTGGTAACAGGATTAGCAGAGCGAGGTATGTAGGCGGTGCTACAGA
GTTCTTGAAGTGGTGGCCTAACTACGGCTACACTAGAAGGACAGTATTTGGTATCTGCGCTCTGCTGAAG
CCAGTTACCTTCGGAAAAAGAGTTGGTAGCTCTTGATCCGGCAAACAAACCACCGCTGGTAGCGGTGGTT
TTTTTGTTTGCAAGCAGCAGATTACGCGCAGAAAAAAAGGATCTCAAGAAGATCCTTTGATCTTTTCTAC
GGGGTCTGACGCTCAGTGGAACGAAAACTCACGTTAAGGGATTTTGGTCATGAGATTATCAAAAAGGATC
TTCACCTAGATCCTTTTAAATTAAAAATGAAGTTTTAAATCAATCTAAAGTATATATGAGTAAACTTGGT
CTGACAGTTACCAATGCTTAATCAGTGAGGCACCTATCTCAGCGATCTGTCTATTTCGTTCATCCATAGT
TGCCTGACTCCCCGTCGTGTAGATAACTACGATACGGGAGGGCTTACCATCTGGCCCCAGTGCTGCAATG
ATACCGCGAGACCCACGCTCACCGGCTCCAGATTTATCAGCAATAAACCAGCCAGCCGGAAGGGCCGAGC
GCAGAAGTGGTCCTGCAACTTTATCCGCCTCCATCCAGTCTATTAATTGTTGCCGGGAAGCTAGAGTAAG
TAGTTCGCCAGTTAATAGTTTGCGCAACGTTGTTGCCATTGCTACAGGCATCGTGGTGTCACGCTCGTCG
TTTGGTATGGCTTCATTCAGCTCCGGTTCCCAACGATCAAGGCGAGTTACATGATCCCCCATGTTGTGCA
AAAAAGCGGTTAGCTCCTTCGGTCCTCCGATCGTTGTCAGAAGTAAGTTGGCCGCAGTGTTATCACTCAT
GGTTATGGCAGCACTGCATAATTCTCTTACTGTCATGCCATCCGTAAGATGCTTTTCTGTGACTGGTGAG
TACTCAACCAAGTCATTCTGAGAATAGTGTATGCGGCGACCGAGTTGCTCTTGCCCGGCGTCAATACGGG
ATAATACCGCGCCACATAGCAGAACTTTAAAAGTGCTCATCATTGGAAAACGTTCTTCGGGGCGAAAACT
CTCAAGGATCTTACCGCTGTTGAGATCCAGTTCGATGTAACCCACTCGTGCACCCAACTGATCTTCAGCA
TCTTTTACTTTCACCAGCGTTTCTGGGTGAGCAAAAACAGGAAGGCAAAATGCCGCAAAAAAGGGAATAA
GGGCGACACGGAAATGTTGAATACTCATACTCTTCCTTTTTCAATATTATTGAAGCATTTATCAGGGTTA
TTGTCTCATGAGCGGATACATATTTGAATGTATTTAGAAAAATAAACAAATAGGGGTTCCGCGCACATTT
CCCCGAAAAGTGCCACCTG
[124 nt withheld, positions 8560-8683]
C
[91 nt withheld, positions 8685-8775]
A
[49 nt withheld, positions 8777-8825]
CCTTTGACGTTGGAGTCCACGTTCTTT
[37 nt withheld, positions 8853-8889]
ACCCTATCTCGGTCTATTCTTTTGATTTATAAGGGATTTTGCCGATTTCGGCCTATTGGTTAAAAAATGA
GCTGATTTAACAAAAATTTAACGCGAATTTTAACAAAATATTAACGTTTACAATTTCCCATTCGCCATTC
AGGCTGCGCAACTGTTGGGAAGGGCGATCGGTGCGGGCCTCTTCGCTATTACGCCA
