>Addgene plasmid #40427 | pEMB017 NP_9409803_LRRK2_1867_2161_L1914N_V2048T_F2083Y | addgene partial sequence | sequence record 53172 | DSP2466Rev 5'-AATAACCCGGATCAGCTT-3'
GGTGGTGGTGGTGCTCGAGTGCTTACTAAAGCTTATCATCAGTTATGGTGAGTAGCAACCATACATTCCA
CGATAACATTCTTAGGCAGGAGAATACGGCGAGTCAGACAGACGAGTTCAGCGCTGTTAAGGATGTCGAA
CACTTGAGCAGAGGTTGGACGTTCCTGAGGGTTTTCTTTAAGGCACTGTTTGATGAGCTTCTCTACCATC
GGCCACGGAGCGCAACCGTATTCTTTAACCGGGTCTGGCAGCTTGCCCTGGATTTCCAGTTCGTCGTATT
CGTTAGGGAACTTCAGACCTTCTACGATACGGCCGCCGGTAGTCAGGATATCGTACAGGAGCAGACCGAA
CGAGTAAACGTCAGCTTGCTGGTTGTAAATGGTGTTGCCACGAGCCACTTCTGGAGCACGGAAACCCGGC
GTACCTTCGCTTGTTTTAATGCCCATGCGGCAGCAGTACTGCGCAATACCATAGTCTGCAATCTTAGCGA
TGATGGCAGCGTTCGGGTACAGAGTAAACAGCAGTACATTATGAGGTTTCAGGTCGCGATAAATGATCAT
TGCAGAATGAAGATAACGCAGGCCGTCAGCTACATGCAGAGCGATACGATGCTGCAGAGTACGGGTCAGA
GAAGCCTTGTCCTGCTGCAGCAGGCGGTCGAGAGAGCCCTTGGATGCCAGCTCCATCACCAGCATACGAG
GACGGATGCCAGCGGCCAGCAGGGAGATGAGGCTCGGATGGTGCAGATGACACAGAACGACCAGTTCCTG
ACGGAGCAGACGGTTCGAGGTGTGCTTGTTGAAGATCTTTACGGCGACTTCTTCGCCTTCATAAGCAGCA
CGGTATACGGAGCCGAAAGAGCCGTCG
