>Addgene plasmid #40427 | pEMB017 NP_9409803_LRRK2_1867_2161_L1914N_V2048T_F2083Y | addgene partial sequence | sequence record 53173 | DSP2466For 5'-GAATTTCGTCGACAGATC-3'
ACCATCTCGCAATAAATAAGTATTTTACTGTTTTCGTAACAGTTTTGTAATAAAAAAACCTATAAATATA
GGATCTATGCACCACCATCACCACCATCACCACGAGAACCTTTATTTCCAAGGATCAATGGCACCGATCC
TGGGGTATTGGAAGATCAAGGGCCTAGTGCAGCCCACTCGTCTGCTCCTGGAGTACCTAGAAGAGAAGTA
TGAGGAGCACCTTTATGAGCGGGACGAGGGTGACAAGTGGCGCAATAAGAAATTCGAGCTAGGCTTGGAA
TTCCCCAATCTGCCTTATTACATCGATGGCGACGTTAAGTTGACTCAGTCCATGGCCATCATCCGCTACA
TCGCCGACAAGCACAATATGCTAGGCGGGTGCCCGAAGGAGCGAGCTGAGATCTCTATGTTGGAAGGGGC
CGTGCTGGATATCCGCTACGGCGTGAGCCGCATTGCATACTCAAAGGATTTCGAGACCCTCAAGGTTGAC
TTCCTGTCAAAGCTGCCTGAAATGCTAAAGATGTTCGAAGACCGTCTCTGTCATAAGACCTACCTGAACG
GGGACCACGTGACACACCCGGACTTTATGTTGTATGACGCTCTGGACGTCGTGCTTTATATGGACCCTAT
GTGCCTGGACGCTTTTCCCAAACTAGTGTGTTTCAAGAAACGTATCGAAGCTATCCCTCAGATTGATAAG
TACCTGAAGTCCTCAAAGTACATCGCCTGGCCCCTTCAAGGTTGGCAAGCCACATTTGGCGGTGGCGACC
ATCCTCCCAAGTCAGACCTAGTGCCTAGGCACAACCAGACCAGCCTATATAAGAAAGCCGGGTCAGCTGC
CGCTGTGCTGGAGGAGAACCTGTATTTCCAGGGCGGATCCAACATCATGCTCAACAACGATGAGCTCGAA
TTTGAACAAGCTCCAGAATT
